>Addgene plasmid #100455 | pCMV_mEm_4GS_LF82_658 | addgene full sequence | sequence record 210272 | Addgene NGS Result
GAGACGCCATCCACGCTGTTTTGACCTCCATAGAAGACACCGGGACCGATCCAGCCTCCGGACTCTAGAG
GATCCGGTACTAGAGGAACTGAAAAACCAGAAAGTTAACTGGTAAGTTTAGTCTTTTTGTCTTTTATTTC
AGGTCCCGGATCCGGTGGTGGTGCAAATCAAAGAACTGCTCCTCAGTGGATGTTGCCTTTACTTCTAGGC
CTGTACGGAAGTGTTACTTCTGCTCTAAAAGCTGCGGAATTGTACCCGCGGGCCCACCATGGTGAGCAAG
GGCGAGGAGCTGTTCACCGGGGTGGTGCCCATCCTGGTCGAGCTGGACGGCGACGTAAACGGCCACAAGT
TCAGCGTGTCCGGCGAGGGCGAGGGCGATGCCACCTACGGCAAGCTGACCCTGAAGTTCATCTGCACCAC
CGGCAAGCTGCCCGTGCCCTGGCCCACCCTCGTGACCACCTTGACCTACGGCGTGCAGTGCTTCGCCCGC
TACCCCGACCACATGAAGCAGCACGACTTCTTCAAGTCCGCCATGCCCGAAGGCTACGTCCAGGAGCGCA
CCATCTTCTTCAAGGACGACGGCAACTACAAGACCCGCGCCGAGGTGAAGTTCGAGGGCGACACCCTGGT
GAACCGCATCGAGCTGAAGGGCATCGACTTCAAGGAGGACGGCAACATCCTGGGGCACAAGCTGGAGTAC
AACTACAACAGCCACAAGGTCTATATCACCGCCGACAAGCAGAAGAACGGCATCAAGGTGAACTTCAAGA
CCCGCCACAACATCGAGGACGGCAGCGTGCAGCTCGCCGACCACTACCAGCAGAACACCCCCATCGGCGA
CGGCCCCGTGCTGCTGCCCGACAACCACTACCTGAGCACCCAGTCCAAGCTGAGCAAAGACCCCAACGAG
AAGCGCGATCACATGGTCCTGCTGGAGTTCGTGACCGCCGCCGGGATCACTCTCGGCATGGACGAGCTGT
ACAAGCGAATTGGTGGAGGGGGCGGTTCCGGTGGCGGAGGTTCCCGAATTCGTCGACGGAGATCTGATAT
GCATGTAATTTCAGTAATTTCTACTAAAGGTGGTGAAGGTAAATCCACTCATTCCGCCAACCTGGCTGGC
TTCTGTGCCGATGCCGGTCTCAAAACCCTCCTGATTGACGGCGACTACGCCCAGCCCACGGTTTCCAGTT
ACTATCCTTTGCGCTACGAAGCGCCATGTGGTTTGTACGAGTTACTTATGCAGACTGTGGATCTTAATCG
GCCGGAACAACTGATTTCCCACACTGCCATTGATAACCTTGATCTGATTATTTCTAACGATCCTTATGGT
CAGTTAAAAATGGCAATGATGCACGCTCCGGACGGGCGCATCAGACTACGTAACCAGCTTCAGCATCCAT
TGTTTGCCTCTTATGACGTGATTATCAGTGATACGCAAGGCGCGCGCTCAATCATGTTAGAGCTGATGTT
GTTGGCGACAACACATACGGCACTGGCGGTTGTGAAACCGGTAATACCGGACGTTCGCGAGTTTCTACGG
GGAACGGTAACGCTGATGGAGGATCTACTGCCTTACCGTGGATTTGGTATTACCTTGCCGTCAATGAAAA
TCCTGGTCAACTGCATGGATTACACCCTGCTGGCTGAAGAAGCACTGGGTGCGTTAACTACGATTATTGC
TGATGGGACGTATAGCAAAGCGGATATTCCCCCCGTCACTCTGCTCGAAACCCAAATCTACGATCTTGAA
GTCTACAAGTTAGGCCATACGCGGGGGCAACCCGCTCACCGTCTTGAATACCATACCGATCGTAAAAGTT
TGCCAGCCGCTCAGACTATGCACGATCTGGCCTGCGAATTATTTCCCGAATGGCGCGACCGTTTTGATGC
CGTACTGCAAAACCAGCCGAAGGGGGATAAATGAATCGGTACCCTCGAGAAGCTTGCGGCCGCGGGGATC
CAGACATGATAAGATACATTGATGAGTTTGGACAAACCACAACTAGAATGCAGTGAAAAAAATGCTTTAT
TTGTGAAATTTGTGATGCTATTGCTTTATTTGTAACCATTATAAGCTGCAATAAACAAGTTAACAACAAC
AATTGCATTCATTTTATGTTTCAGGTTCAGGGGGAGGTGTGGGAGGTTTTTTCGGATCCTCTAGAGTCGA
TCTGCAGGCATGCTAGCTTGGCGTAATCATGGTCATAGCTGTTTCCTGTGTGAAATTGTTATCCGCTCAC
AATTCCACACAACATACGAGCCGGAAGCATAAAGTGTAAAGCCTGGGGTGCCTAATGAGTGAGCTAACTC
ACATTAATTGCGTTGCGCTCACTGCCCGCTTTCCAGTCGGGAAACCTGTCGTGCCAGCTGCATTAATGAA
TCGGCCAACGCGCGGGGAGAGGCGGTTTGCGTATTGGGCGCTCTTCCGCTTCCTCGCTCACTGACTCGCT
GCGCTCGGTCGTTCGGCTGCGGCGAGCGGTATCAGCTCACTCAAAGGCGGTAATACGGTTATCCACAGAA
TCAGGGGATAACGCAGGAAAGAACATGTGAGCAAAAGGCCAGCAAAAGGCCAGGAACCGTAAAAAGGCCG
CGTTGCTGGCGTTTTTCCATAGGCTCCGCCCCCCTGACGAGCATCACAAAAATCGACGCTCAAGTCAGAG
GTGGCGAAACCCGACAGGACTATAAAGATACCAGGCGTTTCCCCCTGGAAGCTCCCTCGTGCGCTCTCCT
GTTCCGACCCTGCCGCTTACCGGATACCTGTCCGCCTTTCTCCCTTCGGGAAGCGTGGCGCTTTCTCATA
GCTCACGCTGTAGGTATCTCAGTTCGGTGTAGGTCGTTCGCTCCAAGCTGGGCTGTGTGCACGAACCCCC
CGTTCAGCCCGACCGCTGCGCCTTATCCGGTAACTATCGTCTTGAGTCCAACCCGGTAAGACACGACTTA
TCGCCACTGGCAGCAGCCACTGGTAACAGGATTAGCAGAGCGAGGTATGTAGGCGGTGCTACAGAGTTCT
TGAAGTGGTGGCCTAACTACGGCTACACTAGAAGAACAGTATTTGGTATCTGCGCTCTGCTGAAGCCAGT
TACCTTCGGAAAAAGAGTTGGTAGCTCTTGATCCGGCAAACAAACCACCGCTGGTAGCGGTGGTTTTTTT
GTTTGCAAGCAGCAGATTACGCGCAGAAAAAAAGGATCTCAAGAAGATCCTTTGATCTTTTCTACGGGGT
CTGACGCTCAGTGGAACGAAAACTCACGTTAAGGGATTTTGGTCATGAGATTATCAAAAAGGATCTTCAC
CTAGATCCTTTTAAATTAAAAATGAAGTTTTAAATCAATCTAAAGTATATATGAGTAAACTTGGTCTGAC
AGTTACCAATGCTTAATCAGTGAGGCACCTATCTCAGCGATCTGTCTATTTCGTTCATCCATAGTTGCCT
GACTCCCCGTCGTGTAGATAACTACGATACGGGAGGGCTTACCATCTGGCCCCAGTGCTGCAATGATACC
GCGAGACCCACGCTCACCGGCTCCAGATTTATCAGCAATAAACCAGCCAGCCGGAAGGGCCGAGCGCAGA
AGTGGTCCTGCAACTTTATCCGCCTCCATCCAGTCTATTAATTGTTGCCGGGAAGCTAGAGTAAGTAGTT
CGCCAGTTAATAGTTTGCGCAACGTTGTTGCCATTGCTACAGGCATCGTGGTGTCACGCTCGTCGTTTGG
TATGGCTTCATTCAGCTCCGGTTCCCAACGATCAAGGCGAGTTACATGATCCCCCATGTTGTGCAAAAAA
GCGGTTAGCTCCTTCGGTCCTCCGATCGTTGTCAGAAGTAAGTTGGCCGCAGTGTTATCACTCATGGTTA
TGGCAGCACTGCATAATTCTCTTACTGTCATGCCATCCGTAAGATGCTTTTCTGTGACTGGTGAGTACTC
AACCAAGTCATTCTGAGAATAGTGTATGCGGCGACCGAGTTGCTCTTGCCCGGCGTCAATACGGGATAAT
ACCGCGCCACATAGCAGAACTTTAAAAGTGCTCATCATTGGAAAACGTTCTTCGGGGCGAAAACTCTCAA
GGATCTTACCGCTGTTGAGATCCAGTTCGATGTAACCCACTCGTGCACCCAACTGATCTTCAGCATCTTT
TACTTTCACCAGCGTTTCTGGGTGAGCAAAAACAGGAAGGCAAAATGCCGCAAAAAAGGGAATAAGGGCG
ACACGGAAATGTTGAATACTCATACTCTTCCTTTTTCAATATTATTGAAGCATTTATCAGGGTTATTGTC
TCATGAGCGGATACATATTTGAATGTATTTAGAAAAATAAACAAATAGGGGTTCCGCGCACATTTCCCCG
AAAAGTGCCACCTGACGTCTAAGAAACCATTATTATCATGACATTAACCTATAAAAATAGGCGTATCACG
AGGCCCTTTCGTCTCGCGCGTTTCGGTGATGACGGTGAAAACCTCTGACACATGCAGCTCCCGGAGACGG
TCACAGCTTGTCTGTAAGCGGATGCCGGGAGCAGACAAGCCCGTCAGGGCGCGTCAGCGGGTGTTGGCGG
GTGTCGGGGCTGGCTTAACTATGCGGCATCAGAGCAGATTGTACTGAGAGTGCACCATATGCGGTGTGAA
ATACCGCACAGATGCGTAAGGAGAAAATACCGCATCAGGCGCCATTCGCCATTCAGGCTGCGCAACTGTT
GGGAAGGGCGATCGGTGCGGGCCTCTTCGCTATTACGCCAGCTGGCGAAAGGGGGATGTGCTGCAAGGCG
ATTAAGTTGGGTAACGCCAGGGTTTTCCCAGTCACGACGTTGTAAAACGACGGCCAGTGAGTTCGAGCTT
GCATGCCTGCAGGTCGTTACATAACTTACGGTAAATGGCCCGCCTGGCTGACCGCCCAACGACCCCCGCC
CATTGACGTCAATAATGACGTATGTTCCCATAGTAACGCCAATAGGGACTTTCCATTGACGTCAATGGGT
GGAGTATTTACGGTAAACTGCCCACTTGGCAGTACATCAAGTGTATCATATGCCAAGTACGCCCCCTATT
GACGTCAATGACGGTAAATGGCCCGCCTGGCATTATGCCCAGTACATGACCTTATGGGACTTTCCTACTT
GGCAGTACATCTACGTATTAGTCATCGCTATTACCATGGTGATGCGGTTTTGGCAGTACATCAATGGGCG
TGGATAGCGGTTTGACTCACGGGGATTTCCAAGTCTCCACCCCATTGACGTCAATGGGAGTTTGTTTTGG
CACCAAAATCAACGGGACTTTCCAAAATGTCGTAACAACTCCGCCCCATTGACGCAAATGGGCGGTAGGC
GTGTACGGTGGGAGGTCTATATAAGCAGAGCTCGTTTAGTGAACCGTCAGATCGCCTG
Features (pLannotate 1.2.2; 17 found; start..end, strand, type, name):
      2..61      +  CDS            UL126 (fragment): UL126_HCMVA - Protein predicted: Swiss-Prot protein existence level 4. From Human cytomegalovirus (strain AD169) (HHV-5) (Human herpesvirus 5).
    112..208     +  intron         SV40 intron: modified SV40 intron with splice donor and acceptor sites
    269..985     +  CDS            mEmerald: mEmerald is a basic (constitutively fluorescent) green fluorescent protein published in 1998, derived from Aequorea victoria. It is reported to be a very rapidly-maturing monomer with moderate acid sensitivity.
   1957..2091    -  polyA_signal   SV40 poly(A) signal: SV40 polyadenylation signal
   2226..2242    -  protein_bind   lac operator: The lac repressor binds to the lac operator to inhibit transcription in E. coli. This inhibition can be relieved by adding lactose or isopropyl-β-D-thiogalactopyranoside (IPTG). lac repressor encoded by lacI
   2250..2280    -  promoter       lac promoter: promoter for the E. coli lac operon
   2295..2316    -  protein_bind   CAP binding site: CAP binding activates transcription in the presence of cAMP. E. coli catabolite activator protein
   2329..2421    -  CDS            lacI (fragment): lac repressor; lacI; The lac repressor binds to the lac operator to inhibit transcription in E. coli. This inhibition can be relieved by adding lactose or isopropyl-β-D-thiogalactopyranoside (IPTG).
   2604..3192    -  rep_origin     ori: high-copy-number ColE1/pMB1/pBR322/pUC origin of replication
   3363..4223    -  CDS            AmpR: β-lactamase; bla; confers resistance to ampicillin, carbenicillin, and related antibiotics
   4224..4328    -  promoter       AmpR promoter: bla
   4423..4458    +  CDS            rop (fragment): Rop protein, which maintains plasmids at low copy number; rop
   4560..4659    +  misc_feature   bom (fragment): basis of mobility region from pBR322
   4665..4820    -  CDS            lacZα (fragment): LacZα fragment of β-galactosidase; lacZ fragment
   4826..4846    -  misc_feature   MCS (fragment): pUC18/19 multiple cloning site
   4845..5148    +  enhancer       CMV enhancer: human cytomegalovirus immediate early enhancer
   5149..5352    +  promoter       CMV promoter: human cytomegalovirus (CMV) immediate early promoter
