[The description below was written by a language model from this plasmid's Addgene catalogue record and pLannotate feature annotations shown in this document.]
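Description:
pCMV_mEm_4GS_LF82_658 is a mammalian expression plasmid built on a pCMV backbone (4,502 bp without insert; 5,378 bp in the sequenced record) for producing a fluorescently tagged bacterial protein in cultured mammalian cells. It is propagated in E. coli as a high-copy plasmid through a ColE1/pUC-type origin and is selected with ampicillin via the β-lactamase gene and its native promoter. The feature table also picks up short remnants of earlier cloning vectors (fragments of lacI, lacZα, rop, the bom region, a pUC multiple cloning site, and the lac promoter/operator), which appear to be backbone leftovers rather than functional parts. No mammalian selection marker is annotated, so the plasmid appears suited to transient transfection.

The expression cassette spans the plasmid's numbering origin. The human cytomegalovirus immediate-early enhancer and promoter drive transcription through a modified SV40 intron, which provides splice donor and acceptor sites, and into the mEmerald coding sequence, a rapidly maturing monomeric green fluorescent protein. An 876 bp coding sequence, LF82_658 from E. coli strain LF82, was inserted by ligation-independent cloning downstream of mEmerald, giving an N-terminal fluorescent fusion. The "4GS" in the name suggests a glycine-serine linker between the two, though the record does not describe it. The insert itself is not annotated, but it fits the unannotated gap between mEmerald and the SV40 polyadenylation signal that terminates the transcript. The short "UL126" hit just after the promoter is most likely residual CMV sequence. The record does not state the function of LF82_658. The associated publication is a multi-phenotypic imaging screen that expressed candidate bacterial effectors in HeLa cells.
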