Addgene plasmid #100455: pCMV_mEm_4GS_LF82_658
Purpose: Mammalian expression of E. coli LF82_658 CDS fused to mEmerald
Depositing lab: Alan Huett. Depositing organization: University of Nottingham. Publication: A multi-phenotypic imaging screen to identify bacterial effectors by exogenous expression in a HeLa cell line. Collins A, Huett A. Sci Data. 2018 May 15;5:180081. doi: 10.1038/sdata.2018.81. PubMed 29762554.
Backbone
  Vector backbone: pCMV
  Backbone size w/o insert (bp): 4502
  Vector type: Mammalian Expression
Growth in bacteria
  Bacterial resistance: Ampicillin, 100 μg/mL
  Growth temperature: 37°C
  Growth strain: XL1 Blue
  Copy number: High Copy
Gene/Insert
  Gene/Insert name: LF82_658
  Insert size (bp): 876
  Promoter: CMV
  Tag / fusion protein: mEmerald (N terminal on backbone)
  Cloning method: Ligation Independent Cloning
  Sequencing primers: 5′ ACTTCTGCTCTAAAAGCTGCGG; 3′ CACTGCATTCTAGTTGTGGTTTGTC
Terms and licenses: Academic/Nonprofit Terms; Industry Terms: Not Available to Industry
How to cite: pCMV_mEm_4GS_LF82_658 was a gift from Alan Huett (Addgene plasmid # 100455 ; http://n2t.net/addgene:100455 ; RRID:Addgene_100455)
