>Addgene plasmid #100455 | pCMV_mEm_4GS_LF82_658 | depositor partial sequence | sequence record 183764 | Sequence across LF82 gene insert region
CTCGGCATGGACGAGCTGTACAAGCGAATTGGTGGAGGGGGCGGTTCCGGTGGCGGAGGTTCCCGAATTC
GTCGACGGAGATCTGATATGCATGTAATTTCAGTAATTTCTACTAAAGGTGGTGAAGGTAAATCCACTCA
TTCCGCCAACCTGGCTGGCTTCTGTGCCGATGCCGGTCTCAAAACCCTCCTGATTGACGGCGACTACGCC
CAGCCCACGGTTTCCAGTTACTATCCTTTGCGCTACGAAGCGCCATGTGGTTTGTACGAGTTACTTATGC
AGACTGTGGATCTTAATCGGCCGGAACAACTGATTTCCCACACTGCCATTGATAACCTTGATCTGATTAT
TTCTAACGATCCTTATGGTCAGTTAAAAATGGCAATGATGCACGCTCCGGACGGGCGCATCAGACTACGT
AACCAGCTTCAGCATCCATTGTTTGCCTCTTATGACGTGATTATCAGTGATACGCAAGGCGCGCGCTCAA
TCATGTTAGAGCTGATGTTGTTGGCGACAACACATACGGCACTGGCGGTTGTGAAACCGGTAATACCGGA
CGTTCGCGAGTTTCTACGGGGAACGGTAACGCTGATGGAGGATCTACTGCCTTACCGTGGATTTGGTATT
ACCTTGCCGTCAATGAAAATCCTGGTCAACTGCATGGATTACACCCTGCTGGCTGAAGAAGCACTGGGTG
CGTTAACTACGATTATTGCTGATGGGACGTATAGCAAAGCGGATATTCCCCCCGTCACTCTGCTCGAAAC
CCAAATCTACGATCTTGAAGTCTACAAGTTAGGCCATACGCGGGGGCAACCCGCTCACCGTCTTGAATAC
CATACCGATCGTAAAAGTTTGCCAGCCGCTCAGACTATGCACGATCTGGNCNTGCGAATTATTTCCCGAA
TGGNGCGACCGTTTTGATGCCGTACTGCAAAACCAGCCGAAGGGGATAAATGAATCGGTACCCTCGAGAA
GCTTGCNGCCGCGGGNTCCNNACATGATAANANNACATTGATGANTTTGGANNAANNACACTA
